>Addgene plasmid #52540 | pBT307_pBS-U-attPx3-FRT5-pSV40-Neo-pA-PhiC31o-pA-FRT5 | depositor full sequence | sequence record 82319 | pBT307_pBS-U-attPx3-FRT5-pSV40-Neo-pA-PhiC31o-pA-FRT5 sequence 7207 bps
CACCTAAATTGTAAGCGTTAATATTTTGTTAAAATTCGCGTTAAATTTTTGTTAAATCAGCTCATTTTTT
AACCAATAGGCCGAAATCGGCAAAATCCCTTATAAATCAAAAGAATAGACCGAGATAGGGT
[37 nt withheld, positions 132-168]
AAAGAACGTGGACTCCAACGTCAAAGG
[49 nt withheld, positions 196-244]
T
[91 nt withheld, positions 246-336]
G
[124 nt withheld, positions 338-461]
CCCATTCGCCATTCAGGCTGCGCAACTGTTGGGAAGGGCGATCGGTGCGGGCCTCTTCGCTATTACGCCA
GCTGGCGAAAGGGGGATGTGCTGCAAGGCGATTAAGTTGGGTAACGCCAGGGTTTTCCCAGTCACGACGT
TGTAAAACGACGGCCAGTGAATTGTAATACGACTCACTATAGGGCGAATTGGGTACAGGCGCGCCCCTTA
CTAGGCGGCCGCGAAGTTCCTATACCTTTTGAAGAATAGGAACTTCGGAATAGGAACTTCTCTAGGACGT
CCATAGAGCCCACCGCATCCCCAGCATGCCTGCTATTGTCTTCCCAATCCTCCCCCTTGCTGTCCTGCCC
CACCCCACCCCCCAGAATAGAATGACACCTACTCAGACAATGCGATGCAATTTCCTCATTTTATTAGGAA
AGGACAGTGGGAGTGGCACCTTCCAGGGTCAAGGAAGGCACGGGGGAGGGGCAAACAACAGATGGCTGGC
AACTAGAAGGCACAGTCGAGGCTGATCAGCGAGCTCTAGATCTATCACACTTTCCGCTTTTTCTTAGGGG
CGGCCACGTCCTCGGTGCCGTCCTGGGCGTCATCCTCGTCGTCGTCGGTGGGAGGCTTGGCCCAGGTGAT
GCTGGCTCTCTTCTCGATGGGGGTGCCCTGGCCCCTGCCGGTGGTGCTCTTGGTCACCACGATCTTATCC
ACGAACAGGCCCACGAACACCCTCTTGTCGTCCACGCTGGCTCTGCCCCACCAGGACTTGGGGCCGGTGG
GGTCGGCGTCGGCATCCTCGGGGAACCACTGATCCAGGGGCAGCTTAGGGGCCTCGGCGGCCTCCAGCTC
GGCCAGTCTTTCCTCGGCGCCCTGCTGTCTCAGGGTCAGGGCGGCCTGCTGCTTTCTGAAGTGCTTCCTG
CCCACAGGGCCGTCATAGGCTCCGGCGGCTCTGTCCTCGTACAGCTCCTCCAGGGCGTTCAGGGCGTCGG
CTCTCTCGGCCACCAGGTTGGCCCTCTCGCCGCTCTTCTCGGGGGCCTCGGTCAGCTTGCCGAATCTTCT
GGCGGCCTCCCACAGCAGGGCCAGGGTCTCCTCGTCGCCCTCGGCGTGCCGGATCTTGTTGAAGATCCGC
TCGGCCACGAACTTGTCCAGGGCGGCCATGCTCACATTACAGGTGCCCTCGTGCTGGCCAGGGGCGCTGG
GGTCCACCACCTTTCTTCTCCGGCACCGGTAGCTGTCCTTGATGCTCTCCTCGCCTCTCTTGCTGGTCAT
CACGGCGCCACACTCACAGTACAGCTTGTCCATGGCGCTCAGGATGGCCTGGCCTCTGCTCAGGCCCTTG
CCTCTGCCTCTGCCGTCCAGCCAGGCCTGCAGCTCGTACCACTCGGCAGGCTCGATGATAGGGCCACAGT
CCAGCTCCACAGGTCTCAGGGTGATGGGGTCTCTCTGGATTCTGTAGCCCTCGATCTTGGTGGTGGGGGT
GCCGTCGGGCTTCTTCTTGTAGATCACCTCGGCGGCGAAGCCGGCGATCCTAGGGTCCCTCAGGATTCTC
ATCACGGTGGCGGGGTCCCAGGCGCTGCTGGCGGTTTTCTTGCCGATGGTCTCGCCTCTGGTGGGCACGG
CGTCGGCGTCCATTCTCTTACACAGGCCGGTGATGCTGCCGGGGTGGATGGCGGCCTGGCTGCCGGGCTT
GAAAGGCAGGTGCTTGTGGGTCTTGATCTCCCGCCACCACCACCTGATCACGTCGGGCTCAAACTCGAAG
GGGCCGGTCAGGGGGGTGGTGCTGTGGGCCAGCTTGTTGATCACCACGTTCACCATCCTGCCGTTCCGGG
TGATCTCCTTGGTCTCGGACACCAGCTCGAAGCCGTAGGGGGCCTTGCCGCCCACATAGCCGCCCAGCTC
CCTCTGCAGGTTCTTGGTGTCCAGGATCTTGGCGCTCTTCAGGCTGCTCTCCTTGTGGCTGGCGTCCAGC
CTCATGATCAGGTGGATCAGGTCCATCACGTTGCCCTGTCTAAAGACGCCTTCCTGGGTGGACACGATGG
TCACGCCCAGGGCCAGCAGCTCGGACACGATAGGGATGGCGTCCATCACCTTCAGCCTGCTGAACCGGGA
CACGTCGTACACGATGATCATGTTCAGCCTGCCGGCCCTACACTCGTTCAGGATTCTCTCGAACTCGGGT
CTCTCGGCGGTGCCGAAGGCGCTGGTGCCAGGGGCCTCGCTGAAGTGGCCCACAAATCTGAATCTGCCGC
CGTCCCTCTCCACCTCTCTCTGCAGATCGGCGGCCTTATCCTCGTTGGCGCTTCTCTGGGTGGCGGGGCT
GGCGGCGCTGCTGTTCTCTCTCTCCCGGCTCTGTCTGTCGTAGGCTCCGGCGTAGGTATCCATGGTGGCG
GTTAACTTAATTCCTGCAGGCTAGAGATGATCCTGAGTAACCTGAGGCTATGGCAGGGCCTGCCGCCCCG
ACGTTGGCTGCGAGCCCTGGGCCTTCACCCGAACTTGGGGGGTGGGGTGGGGAAAAGGAAGAAACGCGGG
CGTATTGGCCCCAATGGGGTCTCGGTGGGGTATCGACAGAGTGCCAGCCCTGGGACCGAACCCCGCGTTT
ATGAACAAACGACCCAACACCGTGCGTTTTATTCTGTCTTTTTATTGCCGTCATAGCGCGGGTTCCTTCC
GGTATTGTCTCCTTCCGTGTTTCAGTTAGCCTCCCCCTAGGGTGGGCGAAGAACTCCAGCATGAGATCCC
CGCGCTGGAGGATCATCCAGCCGGCGTCCCGGAAAACGATTCCGAAGCCCAACCTTTCATAGAAGGCGGC
GGTGGAATCGAAATCTCGTGATGGCAGGTTGGGCGTCGCTTGGTCGGTCATTTCGAACCCCAGAGTCCCG
CTCAGAAGAACTCGTCAAGAAGGCGATAGAAGGCGATGCGCTGCGAATCGGGAGCGGCGATACCGTAAAG
CACGAGGAAGCGGTCAGCCCATTCGCCGCCAAGCTCTTCAGCAATATCACGGGTAGCCAACGCTATGTCC
TGATAGCGGTCCGCCACACCCAGCCGGCCACAGTCGATGAATCCAGAAAAGCGGCCATTTTCCACCATGA
TATTCGGCAAGCAGGCATCGCCATGGGTCACGACGAGATCCTCGCCGTCGGGCATGCTCGCCTTGAGCCT
GGCGAACAGTTCGGCTGGCGCGAGCCCCTGATGCTCTTCGTCCAGATCATCCTGATCGACAAGACCGGCT
TCCATCCGAGTACGTGCTCGCTCGATGCGATGTTTCGCTTGGTGGTCGAATGGGCAGGTAGCCGGATCAA
GCGTATGCAGCCGCCGCATTGCATCAGCCATGATGGATACTTTCTCGGCAGGAGCAAGGTGAGATGACAG
GAGATCCTGCCCCGGCACTTCGCCCAATAGCAGCCAGTCCCTTCCCGCTTCAGTGACAACGTCGAGCACA
GCTGCGCAAGGAACGCCCGTCGTGGCCAGCCACGATAGCCGCGCTGCCTCGTCTTGCAGTTCATTCAGGG
CACCGGACAGGTCGGTCTTGACAAAAAGAACCGGGCGCCCCTGCGCTGACAGCCGGAACACGGCGGCATC
AGAGCAGCCGATTGTCTGTTGTGCCCAGTCATAGCCGAATAGCCTCTCCACCCAAGCGGCCGGAGAACCT
GCGTGCAATCCATCTTGTTCAATCATGCGAAACGATCCTCATCCTGTCTCTTGATCGATCTTTGCAAAAG
CCTAGGCCTCCAAAAAAGCCTCCTCACTACTTCTGGAATAGCTCAGAGGCCGAGGCGGCCTCGGCCTCTG
CATAAATAAAAAAAATTAGTCAGCCATGGGGCGGAGAATGGGCGGAACTGGGCGGAGTTAGGGGCGGGAT
GGGCGGAGTTAGGGGCGGGACTATGGTTGCTGACTAATTGAGATGCATGCTTTGCATACTTCTGCCTGCT
GGGGAGCCTGGGGACTTTCCACACCTGGTTGCTGACTAATTGAGATGCATGCTTTGCATACTTCTGCCTG
CTGGGGAGCCTGGGGACTTTCCACACCCTAACTGACACACATTCCACAGCTGGTTCTTTCCGCCTCAGGA
CTCTTCCTTTTTCAATATTATTGAAGCATTTATCAGGGTTATTGTCTCATGAGCGGATACATATTTGAAT
GTATTTAGAAAAATAAACAAATAGGGGTTCCGCGCACATTTCCCCGAAAAGTGCCACCTGAATAATCGCT
AGCGAAGTTCCTATACCTTTTGAAGAATAGGAACTTCGGAATAGGAACTTCGTCGACAAAGGATCCGTCG
GCGACCCTACGCCCCCAACTGAGAGAACTCAAAGGTTACCCCAGTTGGGGCACTACTCCCGAAAACGTCG
GCGACCCTACGCCCCCAACTGAGAGAACTCAAAGGTTACCCCAGTTGGGGCACTACTCCCGAAAACGTCG
GCGACCCTACGCCCCCAACTGAGAGAACTCAAAGGTTACCCCAGTTGGGGCACTACTCCCGAAAACGATA
TCCTTACGGAATACCACTTGCCACCTATCACCAGATCTGGATGCATGATCTCCTATTTAAATCAGCTCCA
GCTTTTGTTCCCTTTAGTGAGGGTTAATTTCGAGCTTGGCGTAATCATGGTCATAGCTGTTTCCTGTGTG
AAATTGTTATCCGCTCACAATTCCACACAACATACGAGCCGGAAGCATAAAGTGTAAAGCCTGGGGTGCC
TAATGAGTGAGCTAACTCACATTAATTGCGTTGCGCTCACTGCCCGCTTTCCAGTCGGGAAACCTGTCGT
GCCAGCTGCATTAATGAATCGGCCAACGCGCGGGGAGAGGCGGTTTGCGTATTGGGCGCTCTTCCGCTTC
CTCGCTCACTGACTCGCTGCGCTCGGTCGTTCGGCTGCGGCGAGCGGTATCAGCTCACTCAAAGGCGGTA
ATACGGTTATCCACAGAATCAGGGGATAACGCAGGAAAGAACATGTGAGCAAAAGGCCAGCAAAAGGCCA
GGAACCGTAAAAAGGCCGCGTTGCTGGCGTTTTTCCATAGGCTCCGCCCCCCTGACGAGCATCACAAAAA
TCGACGCTCAAGTCAGAGGTGGCGAAACCCGACAGGACTATAAAGATACCAGGCGTTTCCCCCTGGAAGC
TCCCTCGTGCGCTCTCCTGTTCCGACCCTGCCGCTTACCGGATACCTGTCCGCCTTTCTCCCTTCGGGAA
GCGTGGCGCTTTCTCATAGCTCACGCTGTAGGTATCTCAGTTCGGTGTAGGTCGTTCGCTCCAAGCTGGG
CTGTGTGCACGAACCCCCCGTTCAGCCCGACCGCTGCGCCTTATCCGGTAACTATCGTCTTGAGTCCAAC
CCGGTAAGACACGACTTATCGCCACTGGCAGCAGCCACTGGTAACAGGATTAGCAGAGCGAGGTATGTAG
GCGGTGCTACAGAGTTCTTGAAGTGGTGGCCTAACTACGGCTACACTAGAAGGACAGTATTTGGTATCTG
CGCTCTGCTGAAGCCAGTTACCTTCGGAAAAAGAGTTGGTAGCTCTTGATCCGGCAAACAAACCACCGCT
GGTAGCGGTGGTTTTTTTGTTTGCAAGCAGCAGATTACGCGCAGAAAAAAAGGATCTCAAGAAGATCCTT
TGATCTTTTCTACGGGGTCTGACGCTCAGTGGAACGAAAACTCACGTTAAGGGATTTTGGTCATGAGATT
ATCAAAAAGGATCTTCACCTAGATCCTTTTAAATTAAAAATGAAGTTTTAAATCAATCTAAAGTATATAT
GAGTAAACTTGGTCTGACAGTTACCAATGCTTAATCAGTGAGGCACCTATCTCAGCGATCTGTCTATTTC
GTTCATCCATAGTTGCCTGACTCCCCGTCGTGTAGATAACTACGATACGGGAGGGCTTACCATCTGGCCC
CAGTGCTGCAATGATACCGCGAGACCCACGCTCACCGGCTCCAGATTTATCAGCAATAAACCAGCCAGCC
GGAAGGGCCGAGCGCAGAAGTGGTCCTGCAACTTTATCCGCCTCCATCCAGTCTATTAATTGTTGCCGGG
AAGCTAGAGTAAGTAGTTCGCCAGTTAATAGTTTGCGCAACGTTGTTGCCATTGCTACAGGCATCGTGGT
GTCACGCTCGTCGTTTGGTATGGCTTCATTCAGCTCCGGTTCCCAACGATCAAGGCGAGTTACATGATCC
CCCATGTTGTGCAAAAAAGCGGTTAGCTCCTTCGGTCCTCCGATCGTTGTCAGAAGTAAGTTGGCCGCAG
TGTTATCACTCATGGTTATGGCAGCACTGCATAATTCTCTTACTGTCATGCCATCCGTAAGATGCTTTTC
TGTGACTGGTGAGTACTCAACCAAGTCATTCTGAGAATAGTGTATGCGGCGACCGAGTTGCTCTTGCCCG
GCGTCAATACGGGATAATACCGCGCCACATAGCAGAACTTTAAAAGTGCTCATCATTGGAAAACGTTCTT
CGGGGCGAAAACTCTCAAGGATCTTACCGCTGTTGAGATCCAGTTCGATGTAACCCACTCGTGCACCCAA
CTGATCTTCAGCATCTTTTACTTTCACCAGCGTTTCTGGGTGAGCAAAAACAGGAAGGCAAAATGCCGCA
AAAAAGGGAATAAGGGCGACACGGAAATGTTGAATACTCATACTCTTCCTTTTTCAATATTATTGAAGCA
TTTATCAGGGTTATTGTCTCATGAGCGGATACATATTTGAATGTATTTAGAAAAATAAACAAATAGGGGT
TCCGCGCACATTTCCCCGAAAAGTGC
Features (pLannotate 1.2.2; 21 found; start..end, strand, type, name):
     33..461     -  rep_origin     f1 ori (sequence partly withheld): f1 bacteriophage origin of replication; arrow indicates direction of (+) strand synthesis
    466..623     -  CDS            lacZα (fragment): LacZα fragment of β-galactosidase; lacZ fragment
    626..644     +  promoter       T7 promoter: promoter for bacteriophage T7 RNA polymerase
    742..966     -  polyA_signal   bGH poly(A) signal: bovine growth hormone polyadenylation signal
   2947..2963    +  polyA_signal   bGH poly(A) signal (fragment): bovine growth hormone polyadenylation signal
   3054..3101    -  polyA_signal   HSV TK poly(A) signal: herpes simplex virus thymidine kinase polyadenylation signal (Cole and Stacy, 1985)
   3160..3312    -  CDS            ble (fragment): BLE_KLEPN - Experimental evidence at protein level: Swiss-Prot protein existence level 1. Binding protein with a strong affinity to the bleomycin family of antibiotics. Binds to CL990; an antimitotic-antibiotic compound. From Klebsiella pneumoniae.
   3333..4127    -  CDS            NeoR/KanR: aminoglycoside phosphotransferase from Tn5; aph(3')-II (or nptII); confers resistance to neomycin, kanamycin, and G418 (Geneticin®)
   4162..4519    -  promoter       SV40 promoter: SV40 enhancer and early promoter
   4521..4625    -  promoter       AmpR promoter: bla
   4728..4797    -  protein_bind   phage φC31 attP (fragment): attachment site of phage φC31 phage φC31 integrase
   4798..4867    -  protein_bind   phage φC31 attP (fragment): attachment site of phage φC31 phage φC31 integrase
   4868..4937    -  protein_bind   phage φC31 attP (fragment): attachment site of phage φC31 phage φC31 integrase
   5022..5040    -  promoter       T3 promoter: promoter for bacteriophage T3 RNA polymerase
   5085..5101    -  protein_bind   lac operator: The lac repressor binds to the lac operator to inhibit transcription in E. coli. This inhibition can be relieved by adding lactose or isopropyl-β-D-thiogalactopyranoside (IPTG). lac repressor encoded by lacI
   5109..5139    -  promoter       lac promoter: promoter for the E. coli lac operon
   5154..5175    -  protein_bind   CAP binding site: CAP binding activates transcription in the presence of cAMP. E. coli catabolite activator protein
   5188..5280    -  CDS            lacI (fragment): lac repressor; lacI; The lac repressor binds to the lac operator to inhibit transcription in E. coli. This inhibition can be relieved by adding lactose or isopropyl-β-D-thiogalactopyranoside (IPTG).
   5463..6051    -  rep_origin     ori: high-copy-number ColE1/pMB1/pBR322/pUC origin of replication
   6222..7082    -  CDS            AmpR: β-lactamase; bla; confers resistance to ampicillin, carbenicillin, and related antibiotics
   7083..7187    -  promoter       AmpR promoter: bla
