[The description below was written by a language model from this plasmid's Addgene catalogue record and pLannotate feature annotations shown in this document.]
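Description:
pBT307_pBS-U-attPx3-FRT5-pSV40-Neo-pA-PhiC31o-pA-FRT5 is a 7.2 kb cloning intermediate built on the pBluescript backbone and catalogued as a mammalian expression vector. Its stated purpose is to supply an FRT5-flanked neomycin cassette for building homologous recombination targeting vectors. It is maintained in E. coli at high copy through the pUC-type ColE1 origin and selected with ampicillin via the bla gene. The backbone also retains the f1 origin, the lacZα/lac promoter region, and flanking T7 and T3 promoters.

The payload runs on the reverse strand between the T3 and T7 promoters. It begins with three tandem 70 bp φC31 attP sites, which act as docking sites for φC31 integrase-mediated recombination with an attB-bearing donor. Next comes an SV40 enhancer/early promoter driving the Tn5 NeoR/KanR gene for G418 selection in mammalian cells. An adjacent bacterial bla-type promoter sits upstream, and the unit ends with a ble fragment and an HSV TK polyadenylation signal. The roughly 2 kb stretch between this unit and a terminal bGH poly(A) signal carries no annotation. By the plasmid name and insert list, it should hold the PhiC31o (codon-optimised) integrase coding sequence, but the record does not say which promoter, if any, drives it. The FRT5 sites named in the title were also not detected by the annotation tool. According to the name, they bracket the Neo and integrase units, so Flp recombinase could remove both and leave the attP array behind.

The associated publication concerns site-specific, integrase-mediated transgenesis in mice by pronuclear injection. This fits use of the cassette, once homology arms have been added, to install attP landing sites at chosen genomic loci.
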