Addgene plasmid #52540: pBT307_pBS-U-attPx3-FRT5-pSV40-Neo-pA-PhiC31o-pA-FRT5
Purpose: Expression of FRT5-flanked Neo; homologous recombination targeting vector cloning
Depositing lab: Liqun Luo. Depositing organization: Stanford University. Publication: Site-specific integrase-mediated transgenesis in mice via pronuclear injection. Tasic B, Hippenmeyer S, Wang C, Gamboa M, Zong H, Chen-Tsai Y, Luo L. Proc Natl Acad Sci U S A. 2011 May 10;108(19):7902-7. doi: 10.1073/pnas.1019507108. Epub 2011 Apr 4. PubMed 21464299.
Backbone
  Vector backbone: pBluescript
  Backbone manufacturer: Stratagene
  Vector type: Mammalian Expression
  Selectable markers: Neomycin (select with G418)
Growth in bacteria
  Bacterial resistance: Ampicillin, 100 μg/mL
  Growth temperature: 37°C
  Growth strain: DH5alpha
  Copy number: High Copy
Gene/Insert 1
  Gene/Insert name: PhiC31o attPx3 (70 bp each)
Gene/Insert 2
  Gene/Insert name: Neo
Gene/Insert 3
  Gene/Insert name: PhiC31o integrase
Resource information
  A portion of this plasmid was derived from a plasmid made by: PhiC31o from Phil Soriano
Terms and licenses: Academic/Nonprofit Terms; Industry Terms: Not Available to Industry
How to cite: pBT307_pBS-U-attPx3-FRT5-pSV40-Neo-pA-PhiC31o-pA-FRT5 was a gift from Liqun Luo (Addgene plasmid # 52540 ; http://n2t.net/addgene:52540 ; RRID:Addgene_52540)
