>Addgene plasmid #52540 | pBT307_pBS-U-attPx3-FRT5-pSV40-Neo-pA-PhiC31o-pA-FRT5 | addgene partial sequence | sequence record 89595 | M13pUC-Fwd 5'-CCCAGTCACGACGTTGTAAAACG-3'
TCACTATAGGGCGAATTGGGTACAGGCGCGCCCCTTACTAGGCGGCCGCGAAGTTCCTATACCTTTTGAA
GAATAGGAACTTCGGAATAGGAACTTCTCTAGGACGTCCATAGAGCCCACCGCATCCCCAGCATGCCTGC
TATTGTCTTCCCAATCCTCCCCCTTGCTGTCCTGCCCCACCCCACCCCCCAGAATAGAATGACACCTACT
CAGACAATGCGATGCAATTTCCTCATTTTATTAGGAAAGGACAGTGGGAGTGGCACCTTCCAGGGTCAAG
GAAGGCACGGGGGAGGGGCAAACAACAGATGGCTGGCAACTAGAAGGCACAGTCGAGGCTGATCAGCGAG
CTCTAGATCTATCACACTTTCCGCTTTTTCTTAGGGGCGGCCACGTCCTCGGTGCCGTCCTGGGCGTCAT
CCTCGTCGTCGTCGGTGGGAGGCTTGGCCCAGGTGATGCTGGCTCTCTTCTCGATGGGGGTGCCCTGGCC
CCTGCCGGTGGTGCTCTTGGTCACCACGATCTTATCCACGAACAGGCCCACGAACACCCTCTTGTCGTCC
ACGCTGGCTCTGCCCCACCAGGACTTGGGGCCGGTGGGGTCGGCGTCGGCATCCTCGGGGAACCACTGAT
CCAGGGGCAGCTTAGGGGCCTCGGCGGCCTCCAGCTCGGCCAGTCTTTCCTCGGCGCCCTGCTGTCTCAG
GGTCAGGGCGGCCTGCTGCTTTCTGAAGTGCTTCCTGCCCACAGGGCCGTCATAGGCTCCGGCGGCTCTG
TCCTCGTACAGCTCCTCCAGGGCGTTCAGGGCGTCGGCTCTCTCGGCCACCAGGTTGGCCCTCTCGCCGC
TCTTCTCGGGGGCCTCGGTCAGCTTGCCGAATCTTCTGGCGGCCTCCCACAGCAGGGCCAGGGTCTCCTC
GTCGCCCTCGGCGTGCCGGATCTTGTTGAAGATCCGCTCGGCCACGAACTTGTC
