>Addgene plasmid #52540 | pBT307_pBS-U-attPx3-FRT5-pSV40-Neo-pA-PhiC31o-pA-FRT5 | addgene partial sequence | sequence record 90035 | M13pUC-Rev 5'-AGCGGATAACAATTTCACACAGG-3'
ACCCTCACTAAAGGGAACAAAAGCTGGAGCTGATTTAAATAGGAGATCATGCATCCAGATCTGGTGATAG
GTGGCAAGTGGTATTCCGTAAGGATATCGTTTTCGGGAGTAGTGCCCCAACTGGGGTAACCTTTGAGTTC
TCTCAGTTGGGGGCGTAGGGTCGCCGACGTTTTCGGGAGTAGTGCCCCAACTGGGGTAACCTTTGAGTTC
TCTCAGTTGGGGGCGTAGGGTCGCCGACGTTTTCGGGAGTAGTGCCCCAACTGGGGTAACCTTTGAGTTC
TCTCAGTTGGGGGCGTAGGGTCGCCGACGGATCCTTTGTCGACGAAGTTCCTATTCCGAAGTTCCTATTC
TTCAAAAGGTATAGGAACTTCGCTAGCGATTATTCAGGTGGCACTTTTCGGGGAAATGTGCGCGGAACCC
CTATTTGTTTATTTTTCTAAATACATTCAAATATGTATCCGCTCATGAGACAATAACCCTGATAAATGCT
TCAATAATATTGAAAAAGGAAGAGTCCTGAGGCGGAAAGAACCAGCTGTGGAATGTGTGTCAGTTAGGGT
GTGGAAAGTCCCCAGGCTCCCCAGCAGGCAGAAGTATGCAAAGCATGCATCTCAATTAGTCAGCAACCAG
GTGTGGAAAGTCCCCAGGCTCCCCAGCAGGCAGAAGTATGCAAAGCATGCATCTCAATTAGTCAGCAACC
ATAGTCCCGCCCCTAACTCCGCCCATCCCGCCCCTAACTCCGCCCAGTTCCGCCCATTCTCCGCCCCATG
GCTGACTAATTTTTTTTATTTATGCAGAGGCCGAGGCCGCCTCGGCCTCTGAGCTATTCCAGAAGTAGTG
AGGAGGCTTTT
