>Addgene plasmid #52540 | pBT307_pBS-U-attPx3-FRT5-pSV40-Neo-pA-PhiC31o-pA-FRT5 | addgene partial sequence | sequence record 90060 | Neo-F 5'-CGTTGGCTACCCGTGATATT-3'
CGCTTCCTCGTGCTTTACGGTATCGCCGCTCCCGATTCGCAGCGCATCGCCTTCTATCGCCTTCTTGACG
AGTTCTTCTGAGCGGGACTCTGGGGTTCGAAATGACCGACCAAGCGACGCCCAACCTGCCATCACGAGAT
TTCGATTCCACCGCCGCCTTCTATGAAAGGTTGGGCTTCGGAATCGTTTTCCGGGACGCCGGCTGGATGA
TCCTCCAGCGCGGGGATCTCATGCTGGAGTTCTTCGCCCACCCTAGGGGGAGGCTAACTGAAACACGGAA
GGAGACAATACCGGAAGGAACCCGCGCTATGACGGCAATAAAAAGACAGAATAAAACGCACGGTGTTGGG
TCGTTTGTTCATAAACGCGGGGTTCGGTCCCAGGGCTGGCACTCTGTCGATACCCCACCGAGACCCCATT
GGGGCCAATACGCCCGCGTTTCTTCCTTTTCCCCACCCCACCCCCCAAGTTCGGGTGAAGGCCCAGGGCT
CGCAGCCAACGTCGGGGCGGCAGGCCCTGCCATAGCCTCAGGTTACTCAGGATCATCTCTAGCCTGCAGG
AATTAAGTTAACCGCCACCATGGATACCTACGCCGGAGCCTACGACAGACAGAGCCGGGAGAGAGAGAAC
AGCAGCGCCGCCAGCCCCGCCACCCAGAGAAGCGCCAACGAGGATAAGGCCGCCGATCTGCAGAGAGAGG
TGGAGAGGGACGGCGGCAGATTCAGATTTGTGGGCCACTTCAGCGAGGCCCCTGGCACCAGCGCCTTCGG
CACCGCCGAGAGACCCGAGTTCGAGAGAATCCTGAACGAGTGTAGGGCCGGCAGGCTGAACATGATCATC
GTGTACGACGTGTCCCGGTTCAGCAGGCTG
